Addgene plasmid #198106: pLV-Puro_CI-hCOL4A5-Nluc
Purpose: lentiviral expression of hCOL4A4 in mammalian cells
Depositing lab: Jeffrey Miner. Depositing organization: Washington University in Saint Louis. Publication: NanoLuc reporters identify COL4A5 nonsense mutations susceptible to drug-induced stop codon readthrough. Omachi K, Kai H, Roberge M, Miner JH. iScience. 2022 Feb 8;25(3):103891. doi: 10.1016/j.isci.2022.103891. eCollection 2022 Mar 18. PubMed 35243249.
Backbone
  Vector backbone: pLVSIN
  Backbone manufacturer: TaKaRa/Clontech
  Vector type: Lentiviral
  Selectable markers: Puromycin
Growth in bacteria
  Bacterial resistance: Ampicillin, 100 μg/mL
  Growth temperature: 37°C
  Growth strain: NEB Stable
  Copy number: High Copy
Gene/Insert
  Gene/Insert name: COL4A5
  Species: H. sapiens (human)
  Entrez Gene: COL4A5 (a.k.a. ASLN, ATS, ATS1, CA54)
  Promoter: EF1a
  Tag / fusion protein: Nluc (C terminal on insert)
  Cloning method: Gibson Cloning
Terms and licenses: Academic/Nonprofit Terms; Industry Terms: Not Available to Industry
How to cite: pLV-Puro_CI-hCOL4A5-Nluc was a gift from Jeffrey Miner (Addgene plasmid # 198106 ; http://n2t.net/addgene:198106 ; RRID:Addgene_198106)
