[The description below was written by a language model from this plasmid's Addgene catalogue record and pLannotate feature annotations shown in this document.]
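Description:
pLV-Puro_CI-hCOL4A5-Nluc is a self-inactivating HIV-1-based lentiviral transfer plasmid built on the TaKaRa/Clontech pLVSIN backbone for delivering a human COL4A5–NanoLuc fusion into mammalian cells. In bacteria it is maintained through a high-copy ColE1/pUC-type origin and an ampicillin resistance (β-lactamase) gene. The viral portion of the roughly 13.5 kb sequence contains a truncated 5' LTR, the Ψ packaging signal with a gag fragment, the Rev response element for Rev-dependent nuclear export of the genomic RNA, the cPPT/CTS element, a WPRE to boost transcript expression, and a ΔU3 3' LTR that disables LTR promoter activity after integration.

The payload is the full-length human COL4A5 coding sequence, encoding the α5 chain of type IV collagen found in glomerular basement membrane, followed at its C terminus by human codon-optimized NanoLuc luciferase. Because the reporter lies downstream of the collagen sequence, luminescence reports production of the full-length chain. The associated publication used such reporters to identify COL4A5 nonsense mutations susceptible to drug-induced stop codon readthrough, and this construct appears to be the COL4A5 reporter of that system; the record does not indicate any mutation in it. A mouse PGK promoter drives a downstream puromycin N-acetyltransferase cassette for selecting transduced cells.

Two discrepancies in the record are worth noting. The catalogue lists EF1a as the promoter, but the annotated sequence instead shows a CMV enhancer/promoter followed by a chimeric β-globin/immunoglobulin intron (consistent with "CI" in the name) and a T7 promoter upstream of the insert. The purpose line mentions COL4A4, whereas the name, insert field and annotation all indicate COL4A5.
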