Features (pLannotate 1.2.2; 26 found; start..end, strand, type, name):
    377..634     +  LTR            5' LTR (truncated): truncated 5' long terminal repeat (LTR) from HIV-1
    681..806     +  misc_feature   HIV-1 Ψ: packaging signal of human immunodeficiency virus type 1
    790..1128    +  CDS            HIV-1 gag (fragment): gag protein from human immunodeficiency virus 1; gag
   1303..1536    +  misc_feature   RRE: The Rev response element (RRE) of HIV-1 allows for Rev-dependent mRNA export from the nucleus to the cytoplasm.
   1913..2013    +  CDS            Rev (fragment): human immunodeficiency virus 1 (HIV-1) Rev protein; rev; enhances nuclear export of unspliced and incompletely spliced viral mRNAs
   2028..2143    +  misc_feature   cPPT/CTS: central polypurine tract and central termination sequence of HIV-1 (lacking the first T)
   2213..2590    +  enhancer       CMV enhancer: human cytomegalovirus immediate early enhancer
   2592..2791    +  promoter       CMV promoter: human cytomegalovirus (CMV) immediate early promoter
   2930..3062    +  intron         chimeric intron: chimera between introns from human β-globin and immunoglobulin heavy chain genes
   3106..3124    +  promoter       T7 promoter: promoter for bacteriophage T7 RNA polymerase
   3143..8215    +  CDS            COL4A5: CO4A5_HUMAN - Experimental evidence at protein level: Swiss-Prot protein existence level 1. Type IV collagen is the major structural component of glomerular basement membranes (GBM), forming a 'chicken-wire' meshwork together with laminins, proteoglycans and entactin/nidogen. From Homo sapiens (Human).
   8228..8740    +  CDS            Nluc: NanoLuc® luciferase human codon-optimized
   8756..9255    +  promoter       PGK promoter: mouse phosphoglycerate kinase 1 promoter
   9275..9872    +  CDS            PuroR (fragment): puromycin N-acetyltransferase; pac from Streptomyces alboniger; confers resistance to puromycin
   9888..10476   +  misc_feature   WPRE: woodchuck hepatitis virus posttranscriptional regulatory element
  10493..10681   +  CDS            nef (fragment): NEF_HV1Z2 - Experimental evidence at protein level: Swiss-Prot protein existence level 1. Extracellular Nef protein targets CD4(+) T-lymphocytes for apoptosis by interacting with CXCR4 surface receptors. From Human immunodeficiency virus type 1 group M subtype D (isolate Z2/CDC-Z34) (HIV-1).
  10683..10916   +  LTR            3' LTR (ΔU3): self-inactivating 3' long terminal repeat (LTR) from HIV-1
  11067..11089   -  protein_bind   lac operator (fragment): The lac repressor binds to the lac operator to inhibit transcription in E. coli. This inhibition can be relieved by adding lactose or isopropyl-β-D-thiogalactopyranoside (IPTG). lac repressor encoded by lacI
  11093..11123   -  promoter       lac promoter: promoter for the E. coli lac operon
  11138..11159   -  protein_bind   CAP binding site: CAP binding activates transcription in the presence of cAMP. E. coli catabolite activator protein
  11172..11264   -  CDS            lacI (fragment): lac repressor; lacI; The lac repressor binds to the lac operator to inhibit transcription in E. coli. This inhibition can be relieved by adding lactose or isopropyl-β-D-thiogalactopyranoside (IPTG).
  11447..12035   -  rep_origin     ori: high-copy-number ColE1/pMB1/pBR322/pUC origin of replication
  12206..13066   -  CDS            AmpR: β-lactamase; bla; confers resistance to ampicillin, carbenicillin, and related antibiotics
  13067..13171   -  promoter       AmpR promoter: bla
  13219..13353   +  polyA_signal   SV40 poly(A) signal: SV40 polyadenylation signal
  13520..329     +  CDS            nef (fragment) (across the origin): NEF_HV1BR - Experimental evidence at protein level: Swiss-Prot protein existence level 1. Extracellular Nef protein targets CD4(+) T-lymphocytes for apoptosis by interacting with CXCR4 surface receptors (PubMed:14990729). From Human immunodeficiency virus type 1 group M subtype B (isolate BRU/LAI) (HIV-1).
>Addgene plasmid #198106 | pLV-Puro_CI-hCOL4A5-Nluc | addgene full sequence | sequence record 389056 | Addgene Partial NGS Result
TGGAAGGGCTAATTCACTCCCAAAGAAGACAAGATATCCTTGATCTGTGGATCTACCACACACAAGGCTA
CTTCCCTGATTAGCAGAACTACACACCAGGGCCAGGGGTCAGATATCCACTGACCTTTGGATGGTGCTAC
AAGCTAGTACCAGTTGAGCCAGATAAGGTAGAAGAGGCCAATAAAGGAGAGAACACCAGCTTGTTACACC
CTGTGAGCCTGCATGGGATGGATGACCCGGAGAGAGAAGTGTTAGAGTGGAGGTTTGACAGCCGCCTAGC
ATTTCATCACGTGGCCCGAGAGCTGCATCCGGAGTACTTCAAGAACTGCTGATATCGAGCTTGCTACAAG
GGACTTTCCGCTGGGGACTTTCCAGGGAGGCGTGGCCTGGGCGGGACTGGGGAGTGGCGAGCCCTCAGAT
CCTGCATATAAGCAGCTGCTTTTTGCCTGTACTGGGTCTCTCTGGTTAGACCAGATCTGAGCCTGGGAGC
TCTCTGGCTAACTAGGGAACCCACTGCTTAAGCCTCAATAAAGCTTGCCTTGAGTGCTTCAAGTAGTGTG
TGCCCGTCTGTTGTGTGACTCTGGTAACTAGAGATCCCTCAGACCCTTTTAGTCAGTGTGGAAAATCTCT
AGCAGTGGCGCCCGAACAGGGACTTGAAAGCGAAAGGGAAACCAGAGGAGCTCTCTCGACGCAGGACTCG
GCTTGCTGAAGCGCGCACGGCAAGAGGCGAGGGGCGGCGACTGGTGAGTACGCCAAAAATTTTGACTAGC
GGAGGCTAGAAGGAGAGAGATGGGTGCGAGAGCGTCAGTATTAAGCGGGGGAGAATTAGATCGCGATGGG
AAAAAATTCGGTTAAGGCCAGGGGGAAAGAAAAAATATAAATTAAAACATATAGTATGGGCAAGCAGGGA
GCTAGAACGATTCGCAGTTAATCCTGGCCTGTTAGAAACATCAGAAGGCTGTAGACAAATACTGGGACAG
CTACAACCATCCCTTCAGACAGGATCAGAAGAACTTAGATCATTATATAATACAGTAGCAACCCTCTATT
GTGTGCATCAAAGGATAGAGATAAAAGACACCAAGGAAGCTTTAGACAAGATAGAGGAAGAGCAAAACAA
AAGTAAGACCACCGCACAGCAAGCGGCCGGCCGCTGATCTTCAGACCTGGAGGAGGAGATATGAGGGACA
ATTGGAGAAGTGAATTATATAAATATAAAGTAGTAAAAATTGAACCATTAGGAGTAGCACCCACCAAGGC
AAAGAGAAGAGTGGTGCAGAGAGAAAAAAGAGCAGTGGGAATAGGAGCTTTGTTCCTTGGGTTCTTGGGA
GCAGCAGGAAGCACTATGGGCGCAGCGTCAATGACGCTGACGGTACAGGCCAGACAATTATTGTCTGGTA
TAGTGCAGCAGCAGAACAATTTGCTGAGGGCTATTGAGGCGCAACAGCATCTGTTGCAACTCACAGTCTG
GGGCATCAAGCAGCTCCAGGCAAGAATCCTGGCTGTGGAAAGATACCTAAAGGATCAACAGCTCCTGGGG
ATTTGGGGTTGCTCTGGAAAACTCATTTGCACCACTGCTGTGCCTTGGAATGCTAGTTGGAGTAATAAAT
CTCTGGAACAGATTTGGAATCACACGACCTGGATGGAGTGGGACAGAGAAATTAACAATTACACAAGCTT
AATACACTCCTTAATTGAAGAATCGCAAAACCAGCAAGAAAAGAATGAACAAGAATTATTGGAATTAGAT
AAATGGGCAAGTTTGTGGAATTGGTTTAACATAACAAATTGGCTGTGGTATATAAAATTATTCATAATGA
TAGTAGGAGGCTTGGTAGGTTTAAGAATAGTTTTTGCTGTACTTTCTATAGTGAATAGAGTTAGGCAGGG
ATATTCACCATTATCGTTTCAGACCCACCTCCCAACCCCGAGGGGACCCGACAGGCCCGAAGGAATAGAA
GAAGAAGGTGGAGAGAGAGACAGAGACAGATCCATTCGATTAGTGAACGGATCTCGACGGTATCGCCTTT
AAAAGAAAAGGGGGGATTGGGGGGTACAGTGCAGGGGAAAGAATAGTAGACATAATAGCAACAGACATAC
AAACTAAAGAATTACAAAAACAAATTACAAAAATTCAAAATTTTCGGGTTTATTACAGGGACAGCAGAGA
TCCAGTTTATCGATATCGAATTCGTGAGGACCGCCATGTTGGCATTGATTATTGACTAGTTATTAATAGT
AATCAATTACGGGGTCATTAGTTCATAGCCCATATATGGAGTTCCGCGTTACATAACTTACGGTAAATGG
CCCGCCTGGCTGACCGCCCAACGACCCCCGCCCATTGACGTCAATAATGACGTATGTTCCCATAGTAACG
CCAATAGGGACTTTCCATTGACGTCAATGGGTGGAGTATTTACGGTAAACTGCCCACTTGGCAGTACATC
AAGTGTATCATATGCCAAGTCCGCCCCCTATTGACGTCAATGACGGTAAATGGCCCGCCTGGCATTATGC
CCAGTACATGACCTTACGGGACTTTCCTACTTGGCAGTACATCTACGTATTAGTCATCGCTATTACCATG
GTGATGCGGTTTTGGCAGTACACCAATGGGCGTGGATAGCGGTTTGACTCACGGGGATTTCCAAGTCTCC
ACCCCATTGACGTCAATGGGAGTTTGTTTTGGCACCAAAATCAACGGGACTTTCCAAAATGTCGTAATAA
CCCCGCCCCGTTGACGCAAATGGGCGGTAGGCGTGTACGGTGGGAGGTCTATATAAGCAGAGCTGGTTTA
GTGAACCGTCAGATCACTAGAAGCTTTATTGCGGTAGTTTATCACAGTTAAATTGCTAACGCAGTCAGTG
CTTCTGACACAACAGTCTCGAACTTAAGCTGCAGAAGTTGGTCGTGAGGCACTGGGCAGGTAAGTATCAA
GGTTACAAGACAGGTTTAAGGAGACCAATAGAAACTGGGCTTGTCGAGACAGAGAAGACTCTTGCGTTTC
TGATAGGCACCTATTGGTCTTACTGACATCCACTTTGCCTTTCTCTCCACAGGTGTCCACTCCCAGTTCA
ATTACAGCTCTTAAGGCTAGAGTATTAATACGACTCACTATAGGGCTAGCAAAGCGATCGCCATGAAACT
GCGTGGAGTCAGCCTGGCTGCCGGCTTGTTCTTACTGGCCCTGAGTCTTTGGGGGCAGCCTGCAGAGGCT
GCGGCTTGCTATGGGTGTTCTCCAGGATCAAAGTGTGACTGCAGTGGCATAAAAGGGGAAAAGGGAGAGA
GAGGGTTTCCAGGTTTGGAAGGACACCCAGGATTGCCTGGATTTCCAGGTCCAGAAGGGCCTCCGGGGCC
TCGGGGACAAAAGGGTGATGATGGAATTCCAGGGCCACCAGGACCAAAAGGAATCAGAGGTCCTCCTGGA
CTTCCTGGATTTCCAGGGACACCAGGTCTTCCTGGAATGCCAGGCCACGATGGGGCCCCAGGACCTCAAG
GTATTCCCGGATGCAATGGAACCAAGGGAGAACGTGGATTTCCAGGCAGTCCCGGTTTTCCTGGTTTACA
GGGTCCTCCAGGACCCCCTGGGATCCCAGGTATGAAGGGTGAACCAGGTAGTATAATTATGTCATCACTG
CCAGGACCAAAGGGTAATCCAGGATATCCAGGTCCTCCTGGAATACAAGGCCTACCTGGTCCCACTGGTA
TACCAGGGCCAATTGGTCCCCCAGGACCACCAGGTTTGATGGGCCCTCCTGGTCCACCAGGACTTCCAGG
ACCTAAGGGGAATATGGGCTTAAATTTCCAGGGACCCAAAGGTGAAAAAGGTGAGCAAGGTCTTCAGGGC
CCACCTGGGCCACCTGGGCAGATCAGTGAACAGAAAAGACCAATTGATGTAGAGTTTCAGAAAGGAGATC
AGGGACTTCCTGGTGACCGAGGGCCTCCTGGACCTCCAGGGATACGTGGTCCTCCAGGTCCCCCAGGTGG
TGAGAAAGGTGAGAAGGGTGAGCAAGGAGAGCCAGGCAAAAGAGGTAAACCAGGCAAAGATGGAGAAAAT
GGCCAACCAGGAATTCCTGGTTTGCCTGGTGATCCTGGTTACCCTGGTGAACCCGGAAGGGATGGTGAAA
AGGGCCAAAAAGGTGACACTGGCCCACCTGGACCTCCTGGACTTGTAATTCCTAGACCTGGGACTGGTAT
AACTATAGGAGAAAAAGGAAACATTGGGTTGCCTGGGTTGCCTGGAGAAAAAGGAGAGCGAGGATTTCCT
GGAATACAGGGTCCACCTGGCCTTCCTGGACCTCCAGGGGCTGCAGTTATGGGTCCTCCTGGCCCTCCTG
GATTTCCTGGAGAAAGGGGTCAGAAAGGTGATGAAGGACCACCTGGAATTTCCATTCCTGGACCTCCTGG
ACTTGACGGACAGCCTGGGGCTCCTGGGCTTCCAGGGCCTCCTGGCCCTGCTGGCCCTCACATTCCTCCT
AGTGATGAGATATGTGAACCAGGCCCTCCAGGCCCCCCAGGATCTCCAGGTGATAAAGGACTCCAAGGAG
AACAAGGAGTGAAAGGTGACAAAGGTGACACTTGCTTCAACTGCATTGGAACTGGTATTTCAGGGCCTCC
AGGTCAACCTGGTTTGCCAGGTCTCCCAGGTCCTCCAGGATCTCTTGGTTTCCCTGGACAGAAAGGGGAA
AAAGGACAAGCTGGTGCAACTGGTCCCAAAGGATTACCAGGCATTCCAGGAGCTCCAGGTGCTCCAGGCT
TTCCTGGATCTAAAGGTGAACCTGGTGATATCCTCACTTTTCCAGGAATGAAGGGTGACAAAGGAGAGTT
GGGTTCCCCTGGAGCTCCAGGGCTTCCTGGTTTACCTGGCACTCCTGGACAGGATGGATTGCCAGGGCTT
CCTGGCCCGAAAGGAGAGCCTGGTGGAATTACTTTTAAGGGTGAAAGAGGTCCCCCTGGGAACCCAGGTT
TACCAGGCCTCCCAGGGAATATAGGGCCTATGGGTCCCCCTGGTTTCGGCCCTCCAGGCCCAGTAGGTGA
AAAAGGCATACAAGGTGTGGCAGGAAATCCAGGCCAGCCAGGAATACCAGGTCCTAAAGGGGATCCAGGT
CAGACTATAACCCAGCCGGGGAAGCCTGGCTTGCCTGGTAACCCAGGCAGAGATGGTGATGTAGGTCTTC
CAGGTGACCCTGGACTTCCAGGGCAACCAGGCTTGCCAGGGATACCTGGTAGCAAAGGAGAACCAGGTAT
CCCTGGAATTGGGCTTCCTGGACCACCTGGTCCCAAAGGCTTTCCTGGAATTCCAGGACCTCCAGGAGCA
CCTGGGACACCTGGAAGAATTGGTCTAGAAGGCCCTCCTGGGCCACCCGGCTTTCCAGGACCAAAGGGTG
AACCAGGATTTGCATTACCTGGGCCACCTGGGCCACCAGGACTTCCAGGTTTCAAAGGAGCACTTGGTCC
AAAAGGTGATCGTGGTTTCCCAGGACCTCCGGGTCCTCCAGGACGCACTGGCTTAGATGGGCTCCCTGGA
CCAAAAGGTGATGTTGGACCAAATGGACAACCTGGACCAATGGGACCTCCTGGGCTGCCAGGAATAGGTG
TTCAGGGACCACCAGGACCACCAGGGATTCCTGGGCCAATAGGTCAACCTGGTTTACATGGAATACCAGG
AGAGAAGGGGGATCCAGGACCTCCTGGACTTGATGTTCCAGGACCCCCAGGTGAAAGAGGCAGTCCAGGG
ATCCCCGGAGCACCTGGTCCTATAGGACCTCCAGGATCACCAGGGCTTCCAGGAAAAGCAGGTGCCTCTG
GATTTCCAGGTACCAAAGGTGAAATGGGTATGATGGGACCTCCAGGCCCACCAGGACCTTTGGGAATTCC
TGGCAGGAGTGGTGTACCTGGTCTTAAAGGTGATGATGGCTTGCAGGGTCAGCCAGGACTTCCTGGCCCT
ACAGGAGAAAAAGGTAGTAAAGGAGAGCCTGGCCTTCCAGGCCCTCCTGGACCAATGGATCCAAATCTTC
TGGGCTCAAAAGGAGAGAAGGGGGAACCTGGCTTACCAGGTATACCTGGAGTTTCAGGGCCAAAAGGTTA
TCAGGGTTTGCCTGGAGACCCAGGGCAACCTGGACTGAGTGGACAACCTGGATTACCAGGACCACCAGGT
CCCAAAGGTAACCCTGGTCTCCCTGGACAGCCAGGTCTTATAGGACCTCCTGGACTTAAAGGAACCATCG
GTGATATGGGTTTTCCAGGGCCTCAGGGTGTGGAAGGGCCTCCTGGACCTTCTGGAGTTCCTGGACAACC
TGGCTCCCCAGGATTACCTGGACAGAAAGGCGACAAAGGTGATCCTGGTATTTCAAGCATTGGTCTTCCA
GGTCTTCCTGGTCCAAAGGGTGAGCCTGGTCTGCCTGGATACCCAGGGAACCCTGGTATCAAAGGTTCTG
TGGGAGATCCTGGTTTGCCCGGATTACCAGGAACCCCTGGAGCAAAAGGACAACCAGGCCTTCCTGGATT
CCCAGGAACCCCAGGCCCTCCTGGACCAAAAGGTATTAGTGGCCCTCCTGGGAACCCCGGCCTTCCAGGA
GAACCTGGTCCTGTAGGTGGTGGAGGTCATCCTGGGCAACCAGGGCCTCCAGGCGAAAAAGGCAAACCCG
GTCAAGATGGTATTCCTGGACCAGCTGGACAGAAGGGTGAACCAGGTCAACCAGGCTTTGGAAACCCAGG
ACCGCCTGGACTTCCAGGACTTTCTGGCCAAAAGGGTGATGGAGGATTACCTGGGATTCCAGGAAATCCT
GGCCTTCCAGGTCCAAAGGGCGAACCAGGCTTTCACGGTTTCCCTGGTGTGCAGGGTCCCCCAGGCCCTC
CTGGTTCTCCGGGTCCAGCTCTGGAAGGACCTAAAGGCAACCCTGGGCCCCAAGGTCCTCCTGGGAGACC
AGGTCCTACAGGTTTTCAAGGTCTACCAGGTCCAGAAGGTCCTCCAGGTCTCCCTGGAAATGGAGGTATT
AAAGGAGAGAAGGGAAATCCAGGCCAACCTGGGCTACCTGGCTTGCCTGGTTTGAAAGGAGATCAAGGAC
CACCAGGACTCCAGGGTAATCCTGGCCGGCCGGGTCTCAATGGAATGAAAGGAGATCCTGGTCTCCCTGG
TGTTCCAGGATTCCCAGGCATGAAAGGACCCAGTGGAGTACCTGGATCAGCTGGCCCTGAGGGGGAACCG
GGACTTATTGGTCCTCCAGGTCCTCCTGGATTACCTGGTCCTTCAGGACAGAGTATCATAATTAAAGGAG
ATGCTGGTCCTCCAGGAATCCCTGGCCAGCCTGGGCTAAAGGGTCTACCAGGACCCCAAGGACCTCAAGG
CTTACCAGGTCCAACTGGCCCTCCAGGAGATCCTGGACGCAATGGACTCCCTGGCTTTGATGGTGCAGGA
GGGCGCAAAGGAGACCCAGGTCTGCCAGGACAGCCAGGTACCCGTGGTTTGGATGGTCCCCCTGGTCCAG
ATGGATTGCAAGGTCCCCCAGGTCCCCCTGGAACCTCCTCTGTTGCACATGGATTTCTTATTACACGCCA
CAGCCAGACAACGGATGCACCACAATGCCCACAGGGAACACTTCAGGTCTATGAAGGCTTTTCTCTCCTG
TATGTACAAGGAAATAAAAGAGCCCACGGTCAAGACTTGGGGACGGCTGGCAGCTGCCTTCGTCGCTTTA
GTACCATGCCTTTCATGTTCTGCAACATCAATAATGTTTGCAACTTTGCTTCAAGAAATGACTATTCTTA
CTGGCTCTCTACCCCAGAGCCCATGCCAATGAGCATGCAACCCCTAAAGGGCCAGAGCATCCAGCCATTC
ATTAGTCGATGTGCAGTATGTGAAGCTCCAGCTGTGGTGATCGCAGTTCACAGTCAGACGATCCAGATTC
CCCATTGTCCTCAGGGATGGGATTCTCTGTGGATTGGTTATTCCTTCATGATGCATACAAGTGCAGGGGC
AGAAGGCTCAGGTCAAGCCCTAGCCTCCCCTGGTTCCTGCTTGGAAGAGTTTCGTTCAGCTCCCTTCATC
GAATGTCATGGGAGGGGTACCTGTAACTACTATGCCAACTCCTACAGCTTTTGGCTGGCAACTGTAGATG
TGTCAGACATGTTCAGTAAACCTCAGTCAGAAACGCTGAAAGCAGGAGACTTGAGGACACGAATTAGCCG
ATGTCAAGTGTGCATGAAGAGGACATTCTCGAGCGGCGTCTTCACACTCGAAGATTTCGTTGGGGACTGG
CGACAGACAGCCGGCTACAACCTGGACCAAGTCCTTGAACAGGGAGGTGTGTCCAGTTTGTTTCAGAATC
TCGGGGTGTCCGTAACTCCGATCCAAAGGATTGTCCTGAGCGGTGAAAATGGGCTGAAGATCGACATCCA
TGTCATCATCCCGTATGAAGGTCTGAGCGGCGACCAAATGGGCCAGATCGAAAAAATTTTTAAGGTGGTG
TACCCTGTGGATGATCATCACTTTAAGGTGATCCTGCACTATGGCACACTGGTAATCGACGGGGTTACGC
CGAACATGATCGACTATTTCGGACGGCCGTATGAAGGCATCGCCGTGTTCGACGGCAAAAAGATCACTGT
AACAGGGACCCTGTGGAACGGCAACAAAATTATCGACGAGCGCCTGATCAACCCCGACGGCTCCCTGCTG
TTCCGAGTAACCATCAACGGAGTGACCGGCTGGCGGCTGTGCGAACGCATTCTGGCGTAAGGATCCAATT
CTACCGGGTAGGGGAGGCGCTTTTCCCAAGGCAGTCTGGAGCATGCGCTTTAGCAGCCCCGCTGGGCACT
TGGCGCTACACAAGTGGCCTCTGGCCTCGCACACATTCCACATCCACCGGTAGGCGCCAACCGGCTCCGT
TCTTTGGTGGCCCCTTCGCGCCACCTTCTACTCCTCCCCTAGTCAGGAAGTTCCCCCCCGCCCCGCAGCT
CGCGTCGTGCAGGACGTGACAAATGGAAGTAGCACGTCTCACTAGTCTCGTGCAGATGGACAGCACCGCT
GAGCAATGGAAGCGGGTAGGCCTTTGGGGCAGCGGCCAATAGCAGCTTTGCTCCTTCGCTTTCTGGGCTC
AGAGGCTGGGAAGGGGTGGGTCCGGGGGCGGGCTCAGGGGCGGGCTCAGGGGCGGGGCGGGCGCCCGAAG
GTCCTCCGGAGGCCCGGCATTCTGCACGCTTCAAAAGCGCACGTCTGCCGCGCTGTTCTCCTCTTCCTCA
TCTCCGGGCCTTTCGACCTGCAGTTAACGCCGCCATGACCGAGTACAAGCCCACGGTGCGCCTCGCCACC
CGCGACGACGTCCCCCGGGCCGTACGCACCCTCGCCGCCGCGTTCGCCGACTACCCCGCCACGCGCCACA
CCGTCGACCCGGACCGCCACATCGAGCGGGTCACCGAGCTGCAAGAACTCTTCCTCACGCGCGTCGGGCT
CGACATCGGCAAGGTGTGGGTCGCGGACGACGGCGCCGCGGTGGCGGTCTGGACCACGCCGGAGAGCGTC
GAAGCGGGGGCGGTGTTCGCCGAGATCGGCCCGCGCATGGCCGAGTTGAGCGGTTCCCGGCTGGCCGCGC
AGCAACAGATGGAAGGCCTCCTGGCGCCGCACCGGCCCAAGGAGCCCGCGTGGTTCCTGGCCACCGTCGG
CGTCTCGCCCGACCACCAGGGCAAGGGTCTGGGCAGCGCCGTCGTGCTCCCCGGAGTGGAGGCGGCCGAG
CGCGCCGGGGTGCCCGCCTTCCTGGAGACCTCCGCGCCCCGCAACCTCCCCTTCTACGAGCGGCTCGGCT
TCACCGTCACCGCCGACGTCGAGGTGCCCGAAGGACCGCGCACCTGGTGCATGACCCGCAAGCCCGGTGC
CTAGACGCGTCTGGAACAATCAACCTCTGGATTACAAAATTTGTGAAAGATTGACTGGTATTCTTAACTA
TGTTGCTCCTTTTACGCTATGTGGATACGCTGCTTTAATGCCTTTGTATCATGCTATTGCTTCCCGTATG
GCTTTCATTTTCTCCTCCTTGTATAAATCCTGGTTGCTGTCTCTTTATGAGGAGTTGTGGCCCGTTGTCA
GGCAACGTGGCGTGGTGTGCACTGTGTTTGCTGACGCAACCCCCACTGGTTGGGGCATTGCCACCACCTG
TCAGCTCCTTTCCGGGACTTTCGCTTTCCCCCTCCCTATTGCCACGGCGGAACTCATCGCCGCCTGCCTT
GCCCGCTGCTGGACAGGGGCTCGGCTGTTGGGCACTGACAATTCCGTGGTGTTGTCGGGGAAGCTGACGT
CCTTTCCATGGCTGCTCGCCTGTGTTGCCACCTGGATTCTGCGCGGGACGTCCTTCTGCTACGTCCCTTC
GGCCCTCAATCCAGCGGACCTTCCTTCCCGCGGCCTGCTGCCGGCTCTGCGGCCTCTTCCGCGTCTTCGC
CTTCGCCCTCAGACGAGTCGGATCTCCCTTTGGGCCGCCTCCCCGCCTGGAATTAATTCTGCAGTCGAGA
CCTAGAAAAACATGGAGCAATCACAAGTAGCAATACAGCAGCTACCAATGCTGATTGTGCCTGGCTAGAA
GCACAAGAGGAGGAGGAGGTGGGTTTTCCAGTCACACCTCAGGTACCTTTAAGACCAATGACTTACAAGG
CAGCTGTAGATCTTAGCCACTTTTTAAAAGAAAAGAGGGGACTGGAAGGGCTAATTCACTCCCAACGAAG
ACAAGATCTGCTTTTTGCTTGTACTGGGTCTCTCTGGTTAGACCAGATCTGAGCCTGGGAGCTCTCTGGC
TAACTAGGGAACCCACTGCTTAAGCCTCAATAAAGCTTGCCTTGAGTGCTTCAAGTAGTGTGTGCCCGTC
TGTTGTGTGACTCTGGTAACTAGAGATCCCTCAGACCCTTTTAGTCAGTGTGGAAAATCTCTAGCAGTAG
TAGTTCATGTCATCTTATTATTCAGTATTTATAACTTGCAAAGAAATGAATATCAGAGAGTGAGAGGCCT
TGACATTGCTAGCGTTTTACCGTCGACCTCTAGCTAGAGCTTGGCGTAATCATGGTCATAGCTGTTTCCT
GTGTGAAATTGTTATCCGCTCACAATTCCACACAACATACGAGCCGGAAGCATAAAGTGTAAAGCCTGGG
GTGCCTAATGAGTGAGCTAACTCACATTAATTGCGTTGCGCTCACTGCCCGCTTTCCAGTCGGGAAACCT
GTCGTGCCAGCTGCATTAATGAATCGGCCAACGCGCGGGGAGAGGCGGTTTGCGTATTGGGCGCTCTTCC
GCTTCCTCGCTCACTGACTCGCTGCGCTCGGTCGTTCGGCTGCGGCGAGCGGTATCAGCTCACTCAAAGG
CGGTAATACGGTTATCCACAGAATCAGGGGATAACGCAGGAAAGAACATGTGAGCAAAAGGCCAGCAAAA
GGCCAGGAACCGTAAAAAGGCCGCGTTGCTGGCGTTTTTCCATAGGCTCCGCCCCCCTGACGAGCATCAC
AAAAATCGACGCTCAAGTCAGAGGTGGCGAAACCCGACAGGACTATAAAGATACCAGGCGTTTCCCCCTG
GAAGCTCCCTCGTGCGCTCTCCTGTTCCGACCCTGCCGCTTACCGGATACCTGTCCGCCTTTCTCCCTTC
GGGAAGCGTGGCGCTTTCTCATAGCTCACGCTGTAGGTATCTCAGTTCGGTGTAGGTCGTTCGCTCCAAG
CTGGGCTGTGTGCACGAACCCCCCGTTCAGCCCGACCGCTGCGCCTTATCCGGTAACTATCGTCTTGAGT
CCAACCCGGTAAGACACGACTTATCGCCACTGGCAGCAGCCACTGGTAACAGGATTAGCAGAGCGAGGTA
TGTAGGCGGTGCTACAGAGTTCTTGAAGTGGTGGCCTAACTACGGCTACACTAGAAGAACAGTATTTGGT
ATCTGCGCTCTGCTGAAGCCAGTTACCTTCGGAAAAAGAGTTGGTAGCTCTTGATCCGGCAAACAAACCA
CCGCTGGTAGCGGTGGTTTTTTTGTTTGCAAGCAGCAGATTACGCGCAGAAAAAAAGGATCTCAAGAAGA
TCCTTTGATCTTTTCTACGGGGTCTGACGCTCAGTGGAACGAAAACTCACGTTAAGGGATTTTGGTCATG
AGATTATCAAAAAGGATCTTCACCTAGATCCTTTTAAATTAAAAATGAAGTTTTAAATCAATCTAAAGTA
TATATGAGTAAACTTGGTCTGACAGTTACCAATGCTTAATCAGTGAGGCACCTATCTCAGCGATCTGTCT
ATTTCGTTCATCCATAGTTGCCTGACTCCCCGTCGTGTAGATAACTACGATACGGGAGGGCTTACCATCT
GGCCCCAGTGCTGCAATGATACCGCGAGACCCACGCTCACCGGCTCCAGATTTATCAGCAATAAACCAGC
CAGCCGGAAGGGCCGAGCGCAGAAGTGGTCCTGCAACTTTATCCGCCTCCATCCAGTCTATTAATTGTTG
CCGGGAAGCTAGAGTAAGTAGTTCGCCAGTTAATAGTTTGCGCAACGTTGTTGCCATTGCTACAGGCATC
GTGGTGTCACGCTCGTCGTTTGGTATGGCTTCATTCAGCTCCGGTTCCCAACGATCAAGGCGAGTTACAT
GATCCCCCATGTTGTGCAAAAAAGCGGTTAGCTCCTTCGGTCCTCCGATCGTTGTCAGAAGTAAGTTGGC
CGCAGTGTTATCACTCATGGTTATGGCAGCACTGCATAATTCTCTTACTGTCATGCCATCCGTAAGATGC
TTTTCTGTGACTGGTGAGTACTCAACCAAGTCATTCTGAGAATAGTGTATGCGGCGACCGAGTTGCTCTT
GCCCGGCGTCAATACGGGATAATACCGCGCCACATAGCAGAACTTTAAAAGTGCTCATCATTGGAAAACG
TTCTTCGGGGCGAAAACTCTCAAGGATCTTACCGCTGTTGAGATCCAGTTCGATGTAACCCACTCGTGCA
CCCAACTGATCTTCAGCATCTTTTACTTTCACCAGCGTTTCTGGGTGAGCAAAAACAGGAAGGCAAAATG
CCGCAAAAAAGGGAATAAGGGCGACACGGAAATGTTGAATACTCATACTCTTCCTTTTTCAATATTATTG
AAGCATTTATCAGGGTTATTGTCTCATGAGCGGATACATATTTGAATGTATTTAGAAAAATAAACAAATA
GGGGTTCCGCGCACATTTCCCCGAAAAGTGCCACCTGACGTCGACGGATCGGGAGATCAACTTGTTTATT
GCAGCTTATAATGGTTACAAATAAAGCAATAGCATCACAAATTTCACAAATAAAGCATTTTTTTCACTGC
ATTCTAGTTGTGGTTTGTCCAAACTCATCAATGTATCTTATCATGTCTGGATCAACTGGATAACTCAAGC
TAACCAAAATCATCCCAAACTTCCCACCCCATACCCTATTACCACTGCCAATTACCTGTGGTTTCATTTA
CTCTAAACCTGTGATTCCTCTGAATTATTTTCATTTTAAAGAAATTGTATTTGTTAAATATGTACTACAA
ACTTAGTAGT
